>Addgene plasmid #250090 | pGEX-Harmonin-PDZ-2 | addgene full sequence | sequence record 498173 | Addgene NGS Result
CTTATCGACTGCACGGTGCACCAATGCTTCTGGCGTCAGGCAGCCATCGGAAGCTGTGGTATGGCTGTGC
AGGTCGTAAATCACTGCATAATTCGTGTCGCTCAAGGCGCACTCCCGTTCTGGATAATGTTTTTTGCGCC
GACATCATAACGGTTCTGGCAAATATTCTGAAATGAGCTGTTGACAATTAATCATCGGCTCGTATAATGT
GTGGAATTGTGAGCGGATAACAATTTCACACAGGAAACAGTATTCATGTCCCCTATACTAGGTTATTGGA
AAATTAAGGGCCTTGTGCAACCCACTCGACTTCTTTTGGAATATCTTGAAGAAAAATATGAAGAGCATTT
GTATGAGCGCGATGAAGGTGATAAATGGCGAAACAAAAAGTTTGAATTGGGTTTGGAGTTTCCCAATCTT
CCTTATTATATTGATGGTGATGTTAAATTAACACAGTCTATGGCCATCATACGTTATATAGCTGACAAGC
ACAACATGTTGGGTGGTTGTCCAAAAGAGCGTGCAGAGATTTCAATGCTTGAAGGAGCGGTTTTGGATAT
TAGATACGGTGTTTCGAGAATTGCATATAGTAAAGACTTTGAAACTCTCAAAGTTGATTTTCTTAGCAAG
CTACCTGAAATGCTGAAAATGTTCGAAGATCGTTTATGTCATAAAACATATTTAAATGGTGATCATGTAA
CCCATCCTGACTTCATGTTGTATGACGCTCTTGATGTTGTTTTATACATGGACCCAATGTGCCTGGATGC
GTTCCCAAAATTAGTTTGTTTTAAAAAACGTATTGAAGCTATCCCACAAATTGATAAGTACTTGAAATCC
AGCAAGTATATAGCATGGCCTTTGCAGGGCTGGCAAGCCACGTTTGGTGGTGGCGACCATCCTCCAAAAT
CGGATCTGGTTCCGCGTGGATCCAAAGTGTTTATCAGCCTGGTTGGCTCTCGTGGCTTAGGCTGTAGTAT
CTCAAGCGGTCCTATCCAGAAACCTGGCATCTTTGTGTCACATGTGAAACCGGGTTCACTGAGCGCCGAA
GTGGGTCTGGAAACGGGCGATCAGATTGTTGAAGTTAATGGTATTGATTTTACGAATCTGGATCATAAAG
AAGCTGTGAATGTGTTAAAATCTAGTCGCAGTCTGACCATTAGCATCGTTGCAGGTGCTGGACGCGAACT
CGAGCGGCCGCATCGTGACTGACTGACGATCTGCCTCGCGCGTTTCGGTGATGACGGTGAAAACCTCTGA
CACATGCAGCTCCCGGAGACGGTCACAGCTTGTCTGTAAGCGGATGCCGGGAGCAGACAAGCCCGTCAGG
GCGCGTCAGCGGGTGTTGGCGGGTGTCGGGGCGCAGCCATGACCCAGTCACGTAGCGATAGCGGAGTGTA
TAATTCTTGAAGACGAAAGGGCCTCGTGATACGCCTATTTTTATAGGTTAATGTCATGATAATAATGGTT
TCTTAGACGTCAGGTGGCACTTTTCGGGGAAATGTGCGCGGAACCCCTATTTGTTTATTTTTCTAAATAC
ATTCAAATATGTATCCGCTCATGAGACAATAACCCTGATAAATGCTTCAATAATATTGAAAAAGGAAGAG
TATGAGTATTCAACATTTCCGTGTCGCCCTTATTCCCTTTTTTGCGGCATTTTGCCTTCCTGTTTTTGCT
CACCCAGAAACGCTGGTGAAAGTAAAAGATGCTGAAGATCAGTTGGGTGCACGAGTGGGTTACATCGAAC
TGGATCTCAACAGCGGTAAGATCCTTGAGAGTTTTCGCCCCGAAGAACGTTTTCCAATGATGAGCACTTT
TAAAGTTCTGCTATGTGGCGCGGTATTATCCCGTGTTGACGCCGGGCAAGAGCAACTCGGTCGCCGCATA
CACTATTCTCAGAATGACTTGGTTGAGTACTCACCAGTCACAGAAAAGCATCTTACGGATGGCATGACAG
TAAGAGAATTATGCAGTGCTGCCATAACCATGAGTGATAACACTGCGGCCAACTTACTTCTGACAACGAT
CGGAGGACCGAAGGAGCTAACCGCTTTTTTGCACAACATGGGGGATCATGTAACTCGCCTTGATCGTTGG
GAACCGGAGCTGAATGAAGCCATACCAAACGACGAGCGTGACACCACGATGCCTGCAGCAATGGCAACAA
CGTTGCGCAAACTATTAACTGGCGAACTACTTACTCTAGCTTCCCGGCAACAATTAATAGACTGGATGGA
GGCGGATAAAGTTGCAGGACCACTTCTGCGCTCGGCCCTTCCGGCTGGCTGGTTTATTGCTGATAAATCT
GGAGCCGGTGAGCGTGGGTCTCGCGGTATCATTGCAGCACTGGGGCCAGATGGTAAGCCCTCCCGTATCG
TAGTTATCTACACGACGGGGAGTCAGGCAACTATGGATGAACGAAATAGACAGATCGCTGAGATAGGTGC
CTCACTGATTAAGCATTGGTAACTGTCAGACCAAGTTTACTCATATATACTTTAGATTGATTTAAAACTT
CATTTTTAATTTAAAAGGATCTAGGTGAAGATCCTTTTTGATAATCTCATGACCAAAATCCCTTAACGTG
AGTTTTCGTTCCACTGAGCGTCAGACCCCGTAGAAAAGATCAAAGGATCTTCTTGAGATCCTTTTTTTCT
GCGCGTAATCTGCTGCTTGCAAACAAAAAAACCACCGCTACCAGCGGTGGTTTGTTTGCCGGATCAAGAG
CTACCAACTCTTTTTCCGAAGGTAACTGGCTTCAGCAGAGCGCAGATACCAAATACTGTCCTTCTAGTGT
AGCCGTAGTTAGGCCACCACTTCAAGAACTCTGTAGCACCGCCTACATACCTCGCTCTGCTAATCCTGTT
ACCAGTGGCTGCTGCCAGTGGCGATAAGTCGTGTCTTACCGGGTTGGACTCAAGACGATAGTTACCGGAT
AAGGCGCAGCGGTCGGGCTGAACGGGGGGTTCGTGCACACAGCCCAGCTTGGAGCGAACGACCTACACCG
AACTGAGATACCTACAGCGTGAGCTATGAGAAAGCGCCACGCTTCCCGAAGGGAGAAAGGCGGACAGGTA
TCCGGTAAGCGGCAGGGTCGGAACAGGAGAGCGCACGAGGGAGCTTCCAGGGGGAAACGCCTGGTATCTT
TATAGTCCTGTCGGGTTTCGCCACCTCTGACTTGAGCGTCGATTTTTGTGATGCTCGTCAGGGGGGCGGA
GCCTATGGAAAAACGCCAGCAACGCGGCCTTTTTACGGTTCCTGGCCTTTTGCTGGCCTTTTGCTCACAT
GTTCTTTCCTGCGTTATCCCCTGATTCTGTGGATAACCGTATTACCGCCTTTGAGTGAGCTGATACCGCT
CGCCGCAGCCGAACGACCGAGCGCAGCGAGTCAGTGAGCGAGGAAGCGGAAGAGCGCCTGATGCGGTATT
TTCTCCTTACGCATCTGTGCGGTATTTCACACCGCATAAATTCCGACACCATCGAATGGCGCAAAACCTT
TCGCGGTATGGCATGATAGCGCCCGGAAGAGAGTCAATTCAGGGTGGTGAATGTGAAACCAGTAACGTTA
TACGATGTCGCAGAGTATGCCGGTGTCTCTTATCAGACCGTTTCCCGCGTGGTGAACCAGGCCAGCCACG
TTTCTGCGAAAACGCGGGAAAAAGTGGAAGCGGCGATGGCGGAGCTGAATTACATTCCCAACCGCGTGGC
ACAACAACTGGCGGGCAAACAGTCGTTGCTGATTGGCGTTGCCACCTCCAGTCTGGCCCTGCACGCGCCG
TCGCAAATTGTCGCGGCGATTAAATCTCGCGCCGATCAACTGGGTGCCAGCGTGGTGGTGTCGATGGTAG
AACGAAGCGGCGTCGAAGCCTGTAAAGCGGCGGTGCACAATCTTCTCGCGCAACGCGTCAGTGGGCTGAT
CATTAACTATCCGCTGGATGACCAGGATGCCATTGCTGTGGAAGCTGCCTGCACTAATGTTCCGGCGTTA
TTTCTTGATGTCTCTGACCAGACACCCATCAACAGTATTATTTTCTCCCATGAAGACGGTACGCGACTGG
GCGTGGAGCATCTGGTCGCATTGGGTCACCAGCAAATCGCGCTGTTAGCGGGCCCATTAAGTTCTGTCTC
GGCGCGTCTGCGTCTGGCTGGCTGGCATAAATATCTCACTCGCAATCAAATTCAGCCGATAGCGGAACGG
GAAGGCGACTGGAGTGCCATGTCCGGTTTTCAACAAACCATGCAAATGCTGAATGAGGGCATCGTTCCCA
CTGCGATGCTGGTTGCCAACGATCAGATGGCGCTGGGCGCAATGCGCGCCATTACCGAGTCCGGGCTGCG
CGTTGGTGCGGATATCTCGGTAGTGGGATACGACGATACCGAAGACAGCTCATGTTATATCCCGCCGTTA
ACCACCATCAAACAGGATTTTCGCCTGCTGGGGCAAACCAGCGTGGACCGCTTGCTGCAACTCTCTCAGG
GCCAGGCGGTGAAGGGCAATCAGCTGTTGCCCGTCTCACTGGTGAAAAGAAAAACCACCCTGGCGCCCAA
TACGCAAACCGCCTCTCCCCGCGCGTTGGCCGATTCATTAATGCAGCTGGCACGACAGGTTTCCCGACTG
GAAAGCGGGCAGTGAGCGCAACGCAATTAATGTAAGTTAGCTCACTCATTAGGCACCCCAGGCTTTACAC
TTTATGCTTCCGGCTCGTATGTTGTGTGGAATTGTGAGCGGATAACAATTTCACACAGGAAACAGCTATG
ACCATGATTACGGATTCACTGGCCGTCGTTTTACAACGTCGTGACTGGGAAAACCCTGGCGTTACCCAAC
TTAATCGCCTTGCAGCACATCCCCCTTTCGCCAGCTGGCGTAATAGCGAAGAGGCCCGCACCGATCGCCC
TTCCCAACAGTTGCGCAGCCTGAATGGCGAATGGCGCTTTGCCTGGTTTCCGGCACCAGAAGCGGTGCCG
GAAAGCTGGCTGGAGTGCGATCTTCCTGAGGCCGATACTGTCGTCGTCCCCTCAAACTGGCAGATGCACG
GTTACGATGCGCCCATCTACACCAACGTGACCTATCCCATTACGGTCAATCCGCCGTTTGTTCCCACGGA
GAATCCGACGGGTTGTTACTCGCTCACATTTAATGTTGATGAAAGCTGGCTACAGGAAGGCCAGACGCGA
ATTATTTTTGATGGCGTTGGAATTAG
Features (pLannotate 1.2.2; 17 found; start..end, strand, type, name):
    181..209     +  promoter       tac promoter: strong E. coli promoter; hybrid between the trp and lac UV5 promoters
    217..233     +  protein_bind   lac operator: The lac repressor binds to the lac operator to inhibit transcription in E. coli. This inhibition can be relieved by adding lactose or isopropyl-β-D-thiogalactopyranoside (IPTG). lac repressor encoded by lacI
    256..909     +  CDS            GST26_SCHJA: Experimental evidence at protein level: Swiss-Prot protein existence level 1. GST isoenzymes appear to play a central role in the parasite detoxification system. Other functions are also suspected including a role in increasing the solubility of haematin in the parasite gut. From Schistosoma japonicum (Blood fluke).
    934..1191    +  CDS            USH1C (fragment): USH1C_HUMAN - Also known as AIE75. Experimental evidence at protein level: Swiss-Prot protein existence level 1. Anchoring/scaffolding protein that is a part of the functional network formed by USH1C, USH1G, CDH23 and MYO7A that mediates mechanotransduction in cochlear hair cells. Required for normal development and maintenance of cochlear hair cell bundles (By similarity). As part of the intermicrovillar adhesion complex/IMAC plays a role in brush border differentiation, controlling microvilli organization and length. Probably plays a central regulatory role in the assembly of the complex, re
   1221..1260    +  CDS            rop (fragment): Rop protein, which maintains plasmids at low copy number; rop
   1362..1402    +  misc_feature   bom (fragment): basis of mobility region from pBR322
   1507..1611    +  promoter       AmpR promoter: bla
   1612..2472    +  CDS            AmpR: β-lactamase; bla; confers resistance to ampicillin, carbenicillin, and related antibiotics
   2643..3231    +  rep_origin     ori: high-copy-number ColE1/pMB1/pBR322/pUC origin of replication
   3417..3468    -  misc_feature   bom (fragment): basis of mobility region from pBR322
   3475..3552    +  promoter       lacI promoter: lacI
   3553..4635    +  CDS            lacI: lac repressor; lacI; The lac repressor binds to the lac operator to inhibit transcription in E. coli. This inhibition can be relieved by adding lactose or isopropyl-β-D-thiogalactopyranoside (IPTG).
   4648..4669    +  protein_bind   CAP binding site: CAP binding activates transcription in the presence of cAMP. E. coli catabolite activator protein
   4684..4714    +  promoter       lac promoter: promoter for the E. coli lac operon
   4722..4738    +  protein_bind   lac operator: The lac repressor binds to the lac operator to inhibit transcription in E. coli. This inhibition can be relieved by adding lactose or isopropyl-β-D-thiogalactopyranoside (IPTG). lac repressor encoded by lacI
   4758..4931    +  CDS            lacZα: LacZα fragment of β-galactosidase; lacZ fragment
   5195..105     -  CDS            yciV (fragment) (across the origin): RNAAM_ECOLI - Also known as trpH From Escherichia coli (strain K12).
