[The description below was written by a language model from this plasmid's Addgene catalogue record and pLannotate feature annotations shown in this document.]
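Description:
pGEX-Harmonin-PDZ-2 is a bacterial expression plasmid built on the pGEX-4T-1 backbone for producing the second of harmonin's three PDZ domains as a glutathione S-transferase fusion in E. coli. The sequenced plasmid is about 5.2 kb. It replicates from a high-copy ColE1/pMB1-type origin and is selected with ampicillin through the β-lactamase gene (AmpR) and its own promoter. The short rop, bom, lacZα and yciV matches in the annotation appear to be backbone remnants typical of the pGEX series, not functional payload.

The expression cassette consists of the hybrid tac promoter followed by a lac operator, driving the Schistosoma japonicum GST coding sequence. A 267 bp fragment of mouse Ush1c (harmonin) lies downstream on the same strand, consistent with a C-terminal fusion to GST. The annotation tool labels this fragment by its similarity to human USH1C, but the catalogue entry gives the species as mouse and reports no mutations. The plasmid also carries lacI with its promoter, so the lac repressor holds the tac promoter off until expression is induced with IPTG. The GST moiety allows affinity capture of the fusion on glutathione resin. pGEX-4T vectors normally encode a thrombin cleavage site between GST and the insert, but that site is not annotated in this record, and the cloning sites used are listed as unknown.

The stated purpose is bacterial expression of the isolated PDZ domain. The associated publication concerns a phosphorylation-dependent switch between 14-3-3 and PDZ interactions at the PRMT5 C-terminus, which suggests the recombinant GST-PDZ protein is meant for in vitro binding studies such as pull-downs or domain arrays. The record does not specify the assay.
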