Addgene plasmid #250090: pGEX-Harmonin-PDZ-2
Purpose: Bacterial expression of Harmonin PDZ domain 2
Depositing lab: Mark Bedford. Depositing organization: University of Texas MD Anderson Cancer Center. Publication: PRMT5 C-terminal Phosphorylation Modulates a 14-3-3/PDZ Interaction Switch. Espejo AB, Gao G, Black K, Gayatri S, Veland N, Kim J, Chen T, Sudol M, Walker C, Bedford MT. J Biol Chem. 2017 Feb 10;292(6):2255-2265. doi: 10.1074/jbc.M116.760330. Epub 2016 Dec 28. PubMed 28031468.
Backbone
  Vector backbone: pGEX-4T-1
  Backbone size w/o insert (bp): 4900
  Vector type: Bacterial Expression
Growth in bacteria
  Bacterial resistance: Ampicillin, 100 μg/mL
  Growth temperature: 37°C
  Growth strain: DH5alpha
  Copy number: High Copy
Gene/Insert
  Gene/Insert name: Harmonin (2/3)
  Species: M. musculus (mouse)
  Insert size (bp): 267
  Mutation: None
  Entrez Gene: Ush1c (a.k.a. 2010016F01Rik, harmonin)
  Cloning method: Restriction Enzyme; 5′ cloning site Unknown (unknown if destroyed)
Terms and licenses: Academic/Nonprofit Terms; Industry Terms: Not Available to Industry
Depositor comments: UniProt ID: Q9ES64
How to cite: pGEX-Harmonin-PDZ-2 was a gift from Mark Bedford (Addgene plasmid # 250090 ; http://n2t.net/addgene:250090 ; RRID:Addgene_250090)
